Addgene plasmid #52159: pChlr-5CQ
Purpose: Encodes module 5 with amino acids 12C-16Q for recognition of nt 4A
Depositing lab: Huimin Zhao. Depositing organization: University of Illinois at Urbana-Champaign. Publication: Modular assembly of designer PUF proteins for specific post-transcriptional regulation of endogenous RNA. Abil Z, Denard CA, Zhao H. J Biol Eng. 2014 Mar 1;8(1):7. 10.1186/1754-1611-8-7 PubMed 24581042.
Backbone
  Vector backbone: pChlr-pNEB193
  Backbone manufacturer: New England Biolabs
  Backbone size w/o insert (bp): 2280
  Total vector size (bp): 2340
  Modifications to backbone: Replaced the original ampicillin resistance gene Bla with the chloramphenicol resistance gene Cam from pACYC (New England Biolabs) using the Gibson Assembly method.
  Vector type: Bacterial Expression
Growth in bacteria
  Bacterial resistance: Chloramphenicol, 25 μg/mL
  Growth temperature: 37°C
  Growth strain: Top10
  Copy number: High Copy
Gene/Insert
  Gene/Insert name: Pumilio homology domain amino acids 169-204 (alt name: PUM-HD module 5)
  Species: H. sapiens (human)
  Insert size (bp): 36
  GenBank ID: D43951
  Entrez Gene: PUM1 (a.k.a. HSPUM, NEDMSF, PUMH, PUMH1, PUML1, SCA47)
  Cloning method: Unknown
  Sequencing primers: 5′ M13 For; 3′ M13 Rev
Terms and licenses: Academic/Nonprofit Terms; Industry Terms: Not Available to Industry
How to cite: pChlr-5CQ was a gift from Huimin Zhao (Addgene plasmid # 52159 ; http://n2t.net/addgene:52159 ; RRID:Addgene_52159)
