[The description below was written by a language model from this plasmid's Addgene catalogue record and pLannotate feature annotations shown in this document.]
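Description:
pChlr-5CQ is a small (about 2.3 kb) high-copy E. coli plasmid that stores one building block for the modular assembly of designer PUF (Pumilio/FBF) RNA-binding proteins. Its backbone, pChlr-pNEB193, is a pUC-type cloning vector in which the original ampicillin resistance gene was replaced by Gibson assembly with the chloramphenicol acetyltransferase gene from pACYC. The feature table accordingly shows a cat coding sequence with its own promoter and a ColE1/pUC-family origin of replication. It also shows remnants of the lac cloning region: a lac promoter, lac operator, CAP binding site, a lacZα fragment, and short lacI and bom fragments. Selection is with chloramphenicol, and M13 forward and reverse sites flank the insert for sequencing.

The insert is module 5 of the human PUM1 Pumilio homology domain (PUM-HD), recorded as amino acids 169–204. It sits within the disrupted lacZα region, in the opposite orientation to the lac promoter. The automated annotation matches this segment to Xenopus pum1, which probably reflects the strong conservation of the domain, since the catalogue gives the species as human. The recorded insert size of 36 appears to count residues rather than base pairs, because the annotated match spans roughly 114 nt. This version of the repeat carries cysteine at position 12 and glutamine at position 16, a combination intended to recognise adenine at position 4 of the target RNA.

Although the plasmid is catalogued as a bacterial expression vector, it appears to serve mainly as a part donor. Repeat modules with chosen base specificities are combined from such plasmids to build full PUM-HD scaffolds, which are used for post-transcriptional regulation of endogenous RNAs. The record does not state the cloning method for the module.
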