Features (pLannotate 1.2.2; 10 found; start..end, strand, type, name):
     94..750     -  CDS            cat: CAT_ECOLX - Experimental evidence at protein level: Swiss-Prot protein existence level 1. This enzyme is an effector of chloramphenicol resistance in bacteria. From Escherichia coli. This protein is used as a marker in many commonly used cloning vectors, such as pACYC184.
    751..853     -  promoter       cat promoter: promoter of the E. coli cat gene encoding chloramphenicol acetyltransferase
    946..986     +  misc_feature   bom (fragment): basis of mobility region from pBR322
    992..1149    -  CDS            lacZα (fragment): LacZα fragment of β-galactosidase; lacZ fragment
   1162..1275    +  CDS            pum1 (fragment): PUM1_XENLA - Also known as pum1-A From Xenopus laevis (African clawed frog).
   1326..1342    -  protein_bind   lac operator: The lac repressor binds to the lac operator to inhibit transcription in E. coli. This inhibition can be relieved by adding lactose or isopropyl-β-D-thiogalactopyranoside (IPTG). lac repressor encoded by lacI
   1350..1380    -  promoter       lac promoter: promoter for the E. coli lac operon
   1395..1416    -  protein_bind   CAP binding site: CAP binding activates transcription in the presence of cAMP. E. coli catabolite activator protein
   1429..1521    -  CDS            lacI (fragment): lac repressor; lacI; The lac repressor binds to the lac operator to inhibit transcription in E. coli. This inhibition can be relieved by adding lactose or isopropyl-β-D-thiogalactopyranoside (IPTG).
   1704..2292    -  rep_origin     ori: high-copy-number ColE1/pMB1/pBR322/pUC origin of replication
>Addgene plasmid #52159 | pChlr-5CQ | depositor full sequence | sequence record 80995 | pChlr-5CQ sequence 2340 bps
CTTTCGAATTTCTGCCATTCATCCGCTTATTATCACTTATTCAGGCGTAGCACCAGGCGTTTAAGGGCAC
CAATAACTGCCTTAAAAAAATTACGCCCCGCCCTGCCACTCATCGCAGTACTGTTGTAATTCATTAAGCA
TTCTGCCGACATGGAAGCCATCACAGACGGCATGATGAACCTGAATCGCCAGCGGCATCAGCACCTTGTC
GCCTTGCGTATAATATTTGCCCATAGTGAAAACGGGGGCGAAGAAGTTGTCCATATTGGCCACGTTTAAA
TCAAAACTGGTGAAACTCACCCAGGGATTGGCTGAGACGAAAAACATATTCTCAATAAACCCTTTAGGGA
AATAGGCCAGGTTTTCACCGTAACACGCCACATCTTGCGAATATATGTGTAGAAACTGCCGGAAATCGTC
GTGGTATTCACTCCAGAGCGATGAAAACGTTTCAGTTTGCTCATGGAAAACGGTGTAACAAGGGTGAACA
CTATCCCATATCACCAGCTCACCGTCTTTCATTGCCATACGGAACTCCGGATGAGCATTCATCAGGCGGG
CAAGAATGTGAATAAAGGCCGGATAAAACTTGTGCTTATTTTTCTTTACGGTCTTTAAAAAGGCCGTAAT
ATCCAGCTGAACGGTCTGGTTATAGGTACATTGAGCAACTGACTGAAATGCCTCAAAATGTTCTTTACGA
TGCCATTGGGATATATCAACGGTGGTATATCCAGTGATTTTTTTCTCCATTTTAGCTTCCTTAGCTCCTG
AAAATCTCGATAACTCAAAAAATACGCCCGGTAGTGATCTTATTTCATTATGGTGAAAGTTGGAACCTCT
TACGTGCCGATCAACGTCTCATTTTCGCCAAAAGTTGGCCCAGGGCTTCCCGGTATCAACAGGGACACCA
GGATTTATTTATTCTGCGAAGTGATCTTCCGTCACAAATACCGCACAGATGCGTAAGGAGAAAATACCGC
ATCAGGCGCCATTCGCCATTCAGGCTGCGCAACTGTTGGGAAGGGCGATCGGTGCGGGCCTCTTCGCTAT
TACGCCAGCTGGCGAAAGGGGGATGTGCTGCAAGGCGATTAAGTTGGGTAACGCCAGGGTTTTCCCAGTC
ACGACGTTGTAAAACGACGGCCAGTGAATTCGAGCTCGGTCTCACAGGTATTTGCCTTATCCACACATCC
TTATGGCTGCCGAGTGATTCAGAGAATCCTGGAGCACTGTCTCCCTGACCAGACACTCCCTATTTTAGAG
GAGCTTCACCAGCACAAGAGACCAAGCTTGGCGTAATCATGGTCATAGCTGTTTCCTGTGTGAAATTGTT
ATCCGCTCACAATTCCACACAACATACGAGCCGGAAGCATAAAGTGTAAAGCCTGGGGTGCCTAATGAGT
GAGCTAACTCACATTAATTGCGTTGCGCTCACTGCCCGCTTTCCAGTCGGGAAACCTGTCGTGCCAGCTG
CATTAATGAATCGGCCAACGCGCGGGGAGAGGCGGTTTGCGTATTGGGCGCTCTTCCGCTTCCTCGCTCA
CTGACTCGCTGCGCTCGGTCGTTCGGCTGCGGCGAGCGGTATCAGCTCACTCAAAGGCGGTAATACGGTT
ATCCACAGAATCAGGGGATAACGCAGGAAAGAACATGTGAGCAAAAGGCCAGCAAAAGGCCAGGAACCGT
AAAAAGGCCGCGTTGCTGGCGTTTTTCCATAGGCTCCGCCCCCCTGACGAGCATCACAAAAATCGACGCT
CAAGTCAGAGGTGGCGAAACCCGACAGGACTATAAAGATACCAGGCGTTTCCCCCTGGAAGCTCCCTCGT
GCGCTCTCCTGTTCCGACCCTGCCGCTTACCGGATACCTGTCCGCCTTTCTCCCTTCGGGAAGCGTGGCG
CTTTCTCAAAGCTCACGCTGTAGGTATCTCAGTTCGGTGTAGGTCGTTCGCTCCAAGCTGGGCTGTGTGC
ACGAACCCCCCGTTCAGCCCGACCGCTGCGCCTTATCCGGTAACTATCGTCTTGAGTCCAACCCGGTAAG
ACACGACTTATCGCCACTGGCAGCAGCCACTGGTAACAGGATTAGCAGAGCGAGGTATGTAGGCGGTGCT
ACAGAGTTCTTGAAGTGGTGGCCTAACTACGGCTACACTAGAAGAACAGTATTTGGTATCTGCGCTCTGC
TGAAGCCAGTTACCTTCGGAAAAAGAGTTGGTAGCTCTTGATCCGGCAAACAAACCACCGCTGGTAGCGG
TGGTTTTTTTGTTTGCAAGCAGCAGATTACGCGCAGAAAAAAAGGATCTCAAGAAGATCCTTTGATCTTT
TCTACGGGGTCTGACGCTCAGTGGAACGAA
