>Addgene plasmid #52159 | pChlr-5CQ | depositor partial sequence | sequence record 80784 | pChlr-5CQ sequence 188 bps
CACATCCTTATGGCTGCCGAGTGATTCAGAGAATCCTGGAGCACTGTCTCCCTGACCAGACACTCCCTAT
TTTAGAGGAGCTTCACCAGCACAAGAGACCAAGCTTGGCGTAATCATGGTCATAGCTGTTTCCTGTGTGA
AATTGTTATCCGCTCACAATTCCACACAACATACGAGCCGGAAGCATA
