>Addgene plasmid #52159 | pChlr-5CQ | depositor partial sequence | sequence record 80785 | pChlr-5CQ sequence 193 bps
TAGGGAGTGTCTGGTCAGGGAGACAGTGCTCCAGGATTCTCTGAATCACTCGGCAGCCATAAGGATGTGT
GGATAAGGCAAATACCTGTGAGACCGAGCTCGAATTCACTGGCCGTCGTTTTACAACGTCGTGACTGGGA
AAACCCTGGCGTTACCCAACTTAATCGCCTTGCAGCACATCCCCCTTTCGCCA
