>Addgene plasmid #52159 | pChlr-5CQ | addgene partial sequence | sequence record 89950 | M13pUC-Fwd 5'-CCCAGTCACGACGTTGTAAAACG-3'
GAGCTCGGTCTCACAGGTATTTGCCTTATCCACACATCCTTATGGCTGCCGAGTGATTCAGAGAATCCTG
GAGCACTGTCTCCCTGACCAGACACTCCCTATTTTAGAGGAGCTTCACCAGCACAAGAGACCAAGCTTGG
CGTAATCATGGTCATAGCTGTTTCCTGTGTGAAATTGTTATCCGCTCACAATTCCACACAACATACGAGC
CGGAAGCATAAAGTGTAAAGCCTGGGGTGCCTAATGAGTGAGCTAACTCACATTAATTGCGTTGCGCTCA
CTGCCCGCTTTCCAGTCGGGAAACCTGTCGTGCCAGCTGCATTAATGAATCGGCCAACGCGCGGGGAGAG
GCGGTTTGCGTATTGGGCGCTCTTCCGCTTCCTCGCTCACTGACTCGCTGCGCTCGGTCGTTCGGCTGCG
GCGAGCGGTATCAGCTCACTCAAAGGCGGTAATACGGTTATCCACAGAATCAGGGGATAACGCAGGAAAG
AACATGTGAGCAAAAGGCCAGCAAAAGGCCAGGAACCGTAAAAAGGCCGCGTTGCTGGCGTTTTTCCATA
GGCTCCGCCCCCCTGACGAGCATCACAAAAATCGACGCTCAAGTCAGAGGTGGTGAAACCCGACAGGACT
ATAAAGATACCAGGCGTTTCCCCCTGGAAGCTCCCTCGTGCGCTCTCCTGTTCCGACCCTGCCGCTTACC
GGATACCTGTCCGCCTTTCTCCCTTCGGGAAGCGTGGCGCTTTCTCATAGCTCACGCTGTAGGTATCTCA
GTTCGGTGTA
